>Addgene plasmid #86925 | HUWE1-sgRNA-2 | depositor partial sequence | sequence record 170208 | HUWE1 sgRNA2
NNNNTNGANCTNTACCACAAGATATTAGTACAAAATACGTGACGTAGAAAGTAATAATTTCTTGGGTAGT
TTGCAGTTTTAAAATTATGTTTTAAAATGGACTATCATATGCTTACCGTAACTTGAAAGTATTTCGATTT
CTTGGCTTTATATATCTTGTGGAAAGGACGAAACACCGAGGCTGTTGATCGCGCGGCGTTTTAGAGCTAG
AAATAGCAAGTTAAAATAAGGCTAGTCCGTTATCAACTTGAAAAAGTGGCACCGAGTCGGTGCTTTTTTG
TTTTAGAGCTAGAAATAGCAAGTTAAAATAAGGCTAGTCCGTTTTTAGCGCGTGCGCCAATTCTGCAGAC
AAATGGCTCTAGAGGTACCCGTTACATAACTTACGGTAAATGGCCCGCCTGGCTGACCGCCCAACGACCC
CCGCCCATTGACGTCAATAGTAACGCCAATAGGGACTTTCCATTGACGTCAATGGGTGGAGTATTTACGG
TAAACTGCCCACTTGGCAGTACATCAAGTGTATCATATGCCAAGTACGCCCCCTATTGACGTCAATGACG
GTAAATGGCCCGCCTGGCATTGTGCCCAGTACATGACCTTATGGGACTTTCCTACTTGGCAGTACATCTA
CGTATTAGTCATCGCTATTACCATGGTCGAGGTGAGCCCCACGTTCTGCTTCACTCTCCCCATCTCCCCC
CCCTCCCCACCCCCAATTTTGTATTTATTTATTTTTTAATTATTTTGTGCAGCGATGGGGGCGGGGGGGG
GGGGGGGGNNNNN
