>Addgene plasmid #86925 | HUWE1-sgRNA-2 | addgene partial sequence | sequence record 175664 | Addgene Partial NGS Result
CCTTCGCCCCGTGCCCCGCTCCGCCGCCGCCTCGCGCCGCCCGCCCCGGCTCTGACTGACCGCGTTACTC
CCACAGGTGAGCGGGCGGGACGGCCCTTCTCCTCCGGGCTGTAATTAGCTGAGCAAGAGGTAAGGGTTTA
AGGGATGGTTGGTTGGTGGGGTATTAATGTTTAATTACCTGGAGCACCTGCCTGAAATCACTTTTTTTCA
GGTTGGACCGGTGCCACCATGGACTATAAGGACCACGACGGAGACTACAAGGATCATGATATTGATTACA
AAGACGATGACGATAAGATGGCCCCAAAGAAGAAGCGGAAGGTCGGTATCCACGGAGTCCCAGCAGCCGA
CAAGAAGTACAGCATCGGCCTGGCCATCGGCACCAACTCTGTGGGCTGGGCCGTGATCACCGACGAGTAC
AAGGTGCCCAGCAAGAAATTCAAGGTGCTGGGCAACACCGACCGGCACAGCATCAAGAAGAACCTGATCG
GAGCCCTGCTGTTCGACAGCGGCGAAACAGCCGAGGCCACCCGGCTGAAGAGAACCGCCAGAAGAAGATA
CACCAGACGGAAGAACCGGATCTGCTATCTGCAAGAGATCTTCAGCAACGAGATGGCCAAGGTGGACGAC
AGCTTCTTCCACAGACTGGAAGAGTCCTTCCTGGTGGAAGAGGATAAGAAGCACGAGCGGCACCCCATCT
TCGGCAACATCGTGGACGAGGTGGCCTACCACGAGAAGTACCCCACCATCTACCACCTGAGAAAGAAACT
GGTGGACAGCACCGACAAGGCCGACCTGCGGCTGATCTATCTGGCCCTGGCCCACATGATCAAGTTCCGG
GGCCACTTCCTGATCGAGGGCGACCTGAACCCCGACAACAGCGACGTGGACAAGCTGTTCATCCAGCTGG
TGCAGACCTACAACCAGCTGTTCGAGGAAAACCCCATCAACGCCAGCGGCGTGGACGCCAAGGCCATCCT
GTCTGCCAGACTGAGCAAGAGCAGACGGCTGGAAAATCTGATCGCCCAGCTGCCCGGCGAGAAGAAGAAT
GGCCTGTTCGGAAACCTGATTGCCCTGAGCCTGGGCCTGACCCCCAACTTCAAGAGCAACTTCGACCTGG
CCGAGGATGCCAAACTGCAGCTGAGCAAGGACACCTACGACGACGACCTGGACAACCTGCTGGCCCAGAT
CGGCGACCAGTACGCCGACCTGTTTCTGGCCGCCAAGAACCTGTCCGACGCCATCCTGCTGAGCGACATC
CTGAGAGTGAACACCGAGATCACCAAGGCCCCCCTGAGCGCCTCTATGATCAAGAGATACGACGAGCACC
ACCAGGACCTGACCCTGCTGAAAGCTCTCGTGCGGCAGCAGCTGCCTGAGAAGTACAAAGAGATTTTCTT
CGACCAGAGCAAGAACGGCTACGCCGGCTACATTGACGGCGGAGCCAGCCAGGAAGAGTTCTACAAGTTC
ATCAAGCCCATCCTGGAAAAGATGGACGGCACCGAGGAACTGCTCGTGAAGCTGAACAGAGAGGACCTGC
TGCGGAAGCAGCGGACCTTCGACAACGGCAGCATCCCCCACCAGATCCACCTGGGAGAGCTGCACGCCAT
TCTGCGGCGGCAGGAAGATTTTTACCCATTCCTGAAGGACAACCGGGAAAAGATCGAGAAGATCCTGACC
TTCCGCATCCCCTACTACGTGGGCCCTCTGGCCAGGGGAAACAGCAGATTCGCCTGGATGACCAGAAAGA
GCGAGGAAACCATCACCCCCTGGAACTTCGAGGAAGTGGTGGACAAGGGCGCTTCCGCCCAGAGCTTCAT
CGAGCGGATGACCAACTTCGATAAGAACCTGCCCAACGAGAAGGTGCTGCCCAAGCACAGCCTGCTGTAC
GAGTACTTCACCGTGTATAACGAGCTGACCAAAGTGAAATACGTGACCGAGGGAATGAGAAAGCCCGCCT
TCCTGAGCGGCGAGCAGAAAAAGGCCATCGTGGACCTGCTGTTCAAGACCAACCGGAAAGTGACCGTGAA
GCAGCTGAAAGAGGACTACTTCAAGAAAATCGAGTGCTTCGACTCCGTGGAAATCTCCGGCGTGGAAGAT
CGGTTCAACGCCTCCCTGGGCACATACCACGATCTGCTGAAAATTATCAAGGACAAGGACTTCCTGGACA
ATGAGGAAAACGAGGACATTCTGGAAGATATCGTGCTGACCCTGACACTGTTTGAGGACAGAGAGATGAT
CGAGGAACGGCTGAAAACCTATGCCCACCTGTTCGACGACAAAGTGATGAAGCAGCTGAAGCGGCGGAGA
TACACCGGCTGGGGCAGGCTGAGCCGGAAGCTGATCAACGGCATCCGGGACAAGCAGTCCGGCAAGACAA
TCCTGGATTTCCTGAAGTCCGACGGCTTCGCCAACAGAAACTTCATGCAGCTGATCCACGACGACAGCCT
GACCTTTAAAGAGGACATCCAGAAAGCCCAGGTGTCCGGCCAGGGCGATAGCCTGCACGAGCACATTGCC
AATCTGGCCGGCAGCCCCGCCATTAAGAAGGGCATCCTGCAGACAGTGAAGGTGGTGGACGAGCTCGTGA
AAGTGATGGGCCGGCACAAGCCCGAGAACATCGTGATCGAAATGGCCAGAGAGAACCAGACCACCCAGAA
GGGACAGAAGAACAGCCGCGAGAGAATGAAGCGGATCGAAGAGGGCATCAAAGAGCTGGGCAGCCAGATC
CTGAAAGAACACCCCGTGGAAAACACCCAGCTGCAGAACGAGAAGCTGTACCTGTACTACCTGCAGAATG
GGCGGGATATGTACGTGGACCAGGAACTGGACATCAACCGGCTGTCCGACTACGATGTGGACCATATCGT
GCCTCAGAGCTTTCTGAAGGACGACTCCATCGACAACAAGGTGCTGACCAGAAGCGACAAGAACCGGGGC
AAGAGCGACAACGTGCCCTCCGAAGAGGTCGTGAAGAAGATGAAGAACTACTGGCGGCAGCTGCTGAACG
CCAAGCTGATTACCCAGAGAAAGTTCGACAATCTGACCAAGGCCGAGAGAGGCGGCCTGAGCGAACTGGA
TAAGGCCGGCTTCATCAAGAGACAGCTGGTGGAAACCCGGCAGATCACAAAGCACGTGGCACAGATCCTG
GACTCCCGGATGAACACTAAGTACGACGAGAATGACAAGCTGATCCGGGAAGTGAAAGTGATCACCCTGA
AGTCCAAGCTGGTGTCCGATTTCCGGAAGGATTTCCAGTTTTACAAAGTGCGCGAGATCAACAACTACCA
CCACGCCCACGACGCCTACCTGAACGCCGTCGTGGGAACCGCCCTGATCAAAAAGTACCCTAAGCTGGAA
AGCGAGTTCGTGTACGGCGACTACAAGGTGTACGACGTGCGGAAGATGATCGCCAAGAGCGAGCAGGAAA
TCGGCAAGGCTACCGCCAAGTACTTCTTCTACAGCAACATCATGAACTTTTTCAAGACCGAGATTACCCT
GGCCAACGGCGAGATCCGGAAGCGGCCTCTGATCGAGACAAACGGCGAAACCGGGGAGATCGTGTGGGAT
AAGGGCCGGGATTTTGCCACCGTGCGGAAAGTGCTGAGCATGCCCCAAGTGAATATCGTGAAAAAGACCG
AGGTGCAGACAGGCGGCTTCAGCAAAGAGTCTATCCTGCCCAAGAGGAACAGCGATAAGCTGATCGCCAG
AAAGAAGGACTGGGACCCTAAGAAGTACGGCGGCTTCGACAGCCCCACCGTGGCCTATTCTGTGCTGGTG
GTGGCCAAAGTGGAAAAGGGCAAGTCCAAGAAACTGAAGAGTGTGAAAGAGCTGCTGGGGATCACCATCA
TGGAAAGAAGCAGCTTCGAGAAGAATCCCATCGACTTTCTGGAAGCCAAGGGCTACAAAGAAGTGAAAAA
GGACCTGATCATCAAGCTGCCTAAGTACTCCCTGTTCGAGCTGGAAAACGGCCGGAAGAGAATGCTGGCC
TCTGCCGGCGAACTGCAGAAGGGAAACGAACTGGCCCTGCCCTCCAAATATGTGAACTTCCTGTACCTGG
CCAGCCACTATGAGAAGCTGAAGGGCTCCCCCGAGGATAATGAGCAGAAACAGCTGTTTGTGGAACAGCA
CAAGCACTACCTGGACGAGATCATCGAGCAGATCAGCGAGTTCTCCAAGAGAGTGATCCTGGCCGACGCT
AATCTGGACAAAGTGCTGTCCGCCTACAACAAGCACCGGGATAAGCCCATCAGAGAGCAGGCCGAGAATA
TCATCCACCTGTTTACCCTGACCAATCTGGGAGCCCCTGCCGCCTTCAAGTACTTTGACACCACCATCGA
CCGGAAGAGGTACACCAGCACCAAAGAGGTGCTGGACGCCACCCTGATCCACCAGAGCATCACCGGCCTG
TACGAGACACGGATCGACCTGTCTCAGCTGGGAGGCGACAAAAGGCCGGCGGCCACGAAAAAGGCCGGCC
AGGCAAAAAAGAAAAAGTAAGAATTCCTAGAGCTCGCTGATCAGCCTCGACTGTGCCTTCTAGTTGCCAG
CCATCTGTTGTTTGCCCCTCCCCCGTGCCTTCCTTGACCCTGGAAGGTGCCACTCCCACTGTCCTTTCCT
AATAAAATGAGGAAATTGCATCGCATTGTCTGAGTAGGTGTCATTCTATTCTGGGGGGTGGGGTGGGGCA
GGACAGCAAGGGGGAGGATTGGGAAGAGAATAGCAGGCATGCTGGGGAGCGGCCGCAGGAACCCCTAGTG
ATGGAGTTGGCCACTCCCTCTCTGCGCGCTCGCTCGCTCACTGAGGCCGGGCGACCAAAGGTCGCCCGAC
GCCCGGGCTTTGCCCGGGCGGCCTCAGTGAGCGAGCGAGCGCGCAGCTGCCTGCAGGGGCGCCTGATGCG
GTATTTTCTCCTTACGCATCTGTGCGGTATTTCACACCGCATA
[95 nt withheld, positions 4944-5038]
T
[46 nt withheld, positions 5040-5085]
C
[141 nt withheld, positions 5087-5227]
CCTTTGACGTTGGAGTCCACGTTCTTT
[37 nt withheld, positions 5255-5291]
ACTCTATCTCGGGCTATTCTTTTGATTTATAAGGGATTTTGCCGATTTCGGTCTATTGGTTAAAAAATGA
GCTGATTTAACAAAAATTTAACGCGAATTTTAACAAAATATTAACGTTTACAATTTTATGGTGCACTCTC
AGTACAATCTGCTCTGATGCCGCATAGTTAAGCCAGCCCCGACACCCGCCAACACCCGCTGACGCGCCCT
GACGGGCTTGTCTGCTCCCGGCATCCGCTTACAGACAAGCTGTGACCGTCTCCGGGAGCTGCATGTGTCA
GAGGTTTTCACCGTCATCACCGAAACGCGCGAGACGAAAGGGCCTCGTGATACGCCTATTTTTATAGGTT
AATGTCATGATAATAATGGTTTCTTAGACGTCAGGTGGCACTTTTCGGGGAAATGTGCGCGGAACCCCTA
TTTGTTTATTTTTCTAAATACATTCAAATATGTATCCGCTCATGAGACAATAACCCTGATAAATGCTTCA
ATAATATTGAAAAAGGAAGAGTATGAGTATTCAACATTTCCGTGTCGCCCTTATTCCCTTTTTTGCGGCA
TTTTGCCTTCCTGTTTTTGCTCACCCAGAAACGCTGGTGAAAGTAAAAGATGCTGAAGATCAGTTGGGTG
CACGAGTGGGTTACATCGAACTGGATCTCAACAGCGGTAAGATCCTTGAGAGTTTTCGCCCCGAAGAACG
TTTTCCAATGATGAGCACTTTTAAAGTTCTGCTATGTGGCGCGGTATTATCCCGTATTGACGCCGGGCAA
GAGCAACTCGGTCGCCGCATACACTATTCTCAGAATGACTTGGTTGAGTACTCACCAGTCACAGAAAAGC
ATCTTACGGATGGCATGACAGTAAGAGAATTATGCAGTGCTGCCATAACCATGAGTGATAACACTGCGGC
CAACTTACTTCTGACAACGATCGGAGGACCGAAGGAGCTAACCGCTTTTTTGCACAACATGGGGGATCAT
GTAACTCGCCTTGATCGTTGGGAACCGGAGCTGAATGAAGCCATACCAAACGACGAGCGTGACACCACGA
TGCCTGTAGCAATGGCAACAACGTTGCGCAAACTATTAACTGGCGAACTACTTACTCTAGCTTCCCGGCA
ACAATTAATAGACTGGATGGAGGCGGATAAAGTTGCAGGACCACTTCTGCGCTCGGCCCTTCCGGCTGGC
TGGTTTATTGCTGATAAATCTGGAGCCGGTGAGCGTGGAAGCCGCGGTATCATTGCAGCACTGGGGCCAG
ATGGTAAGCCCTCCCGTATCGTAGTTATCTACACGACGGGGAGTCAGGCAACTATGGATGAACGAAATAG
ACAGATCGCTGAGATAGGTGCCTCACTGATTAAGCATTGGTAACTGTCAGACCAAGTTTACTCATATATA
CTTTAGATTGATTTAAAACTTCATTTTTAATTTAAAAGGATCTAGGTGAAGATCCTTTTTGATAATCTCA
TGACCAAAATCCCTTAACGTGAGTTTTCGTTCCACTGAGCGTCAGACCCCGTAGAAAAGATCAAAGGATC
TTCTTGAGATCCTTTTTTTCTGCGCGTAATCTGCTGCTTGCAAACAAAAAAACCACCGCTACCAGCGGTG
GTTTGTTTGCCGGATCAAGAGCTACCAACTCTTTTTCCGAAGGTAACTGGCTTCAGCAGAGCGCAGATAC
CAAATACTGTTCTTCTAGTGTAGCCGTAGTTAGGCCACCACTTCAAGAACTCTGTAGCACCGCCTACATA
CCTCGCTCTGCTAATCCTGTTACCAGTGGCTGCTGCCAGTGGCGATAAGTCGTGTCTTACCGGGTTGGAC
TCAAGACGATAGTTACCGGATAAGGCGCAGCGGTCGGGCTGAACGGGGGGTTCGTGCACACAGCCCAGCT
TGGAGCGAACGACCTACACCGAACTGAGATACCTACAGCGTGAGCTATGAGAAAGCGCCACGCTTCCCGA
AGGGAGAAAGGCGGACAGGTATCCGGTAAGCGGCAGGGTCGGAACAGGAGAGCGCACGAGGGAGCTTCCA
GGGGGAAACGCCTGGTATCTTTATAGTCCTGTCGGGTTTCGCCACCTCTGACTTGAGCGTCGATTTTTGT
GATGCTCGTCAGGGGGGCGGAGCCTATGGAAAAACGCCAGCAACGCGGCCTTTTTACGGTTCCTGGCCTT
TTGCTGGCCTTTTGCTCACATGTGAGGGCCTATTTCCCATGATTCCTTCATATTTGCATATACGATACAA
GGCTGTTAGAGAGATAATTGGAATTAATTTGACTGTAAACACAAAGATATTAGTACAAAATACGTGACGT
AGAAAGTAATAATTTCTTGGGTAGTTTGCAGTTTTAAAATTATGTTTTAAAATGGACTATCATATGCTTA
CCGTAACTTGAAAGTATTTCGATTTCTTGGCTTTATATATCTTGTGGAAAGGACGAAACACCGAGGCTGT
TGATCGCGCGGCGTTTTAGAGCTAGAAATAGCAAGTTAAAATAAGGCTAGTCCGTTATCAACTTGAAAAA
GTGGCACCGAGTCGGTGCTTTTTTGTTTTAGAGCTAGAAATAGCAAGTTAAAATAAGGCTAGTCCGTTTT
TAGCGCGTGCGCCAATTCTGCAGACAAATGGCTCTAGAGGTACCCGTTACATAACTTACGGTAAATGGCC
CGCCTGGCTGACCGCCCAACGACCCCCGCCCATTGACGTCAATAGTAACGCCAATAGGGACTTTCCATTG
ACGTCAATGGGTGGAGTATTTACGGTAAACTGCCCACTTGGCAGTACATCAAGTGTATCATATGCCAAGT
ACGCCCCCTATTGACGTCAATGACGGTAAATGGCCCGCCTGGCATTGTGCCCAGTACATGACCTTATGGG
ACTTTCCTACTTGGCAGTACATCTACGTATTAGTCATCGCTATTACCATGGTCGAGGTGAGCCCCACGTT
CTGCTTCACTCTCCCCATCTCCCCCCCCTCCCCACCCCCAATTTTGTATTTATTTATTTTTTAATTATTT
TGTGCAGCGATGGGGGCGGGGGGGGGG
