[The description below was written by a language model from this plasmid's Addgene catalogue record.]
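Description:
HUWE1-sgRNA-2 is a mammalian expression plasmid for CRISPR targeting of the human HUWE1 gene, which encodes a HECT domain ubiquitin ligase also known as MULE, ARF-BP1 and several other aliases. It is built on the pX330-U6-Chimeric_BB-CBh-hSpCas9(D10A) backbone, an all-in-one design that carries both a guide RNA cassette and a Cas9 coding sequence on a single plasmid. In bacteria it is maintained as a high-copy plasmid under ampicillin selection. The record lists no mammalian selection marker, and no feature table is provided, so the details of individual elements rest on the catalogue fields and the backbone name.

The insert is a 20-nucleotide spacer directed against HUWE1, cloned through the BbsI sites of the backbone so that it sits downstream of the U6 promoter, an RNA polymerase III promoter, and is transcribed as part of the chimeric single guide RNA scaffold. As the backbone name indicates, a CBh promoter drives a humanised Streptococcus pyogenes Cas9. This Cas9 carries the D10A substitution, which inactivates the RuvC nuclease domain and converts the enzyme into a nickase that cuts only one DNA strand. Nickases are generally used with two offset guides that nick opposite strands, producing a double-strand break with less off-target cleavage. The "sgRNA-2" name suggests this plasmid is one of such a set, although the record does not state this. The stated purpose is simply to express an sgRNA targeting HUWE1, in the context of work on HUWE1-mediated degradation of unassembled soluble proteins.
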