Addgene plasmid #86925: HUWE1-sgRNA-2
Purpose: To express sgRNA target HUWE1 gene
Depositing lab: Yihong Ye. Depositing organization: National Institute of Diabetes & Digestive & Kidney Diseases (NIDDK). Publication: The HECT domain ubiquitin ligase HUWE1 targets unassembled soluble proteins for degradation. Xu Y, Anderson DE, Ye Y. Cell Discov. 2016 Nov 8;2:16040. eCollection 2016. 10.1038/celldisc.2016.40 PubMed 27867533.
Backbone
  Vector backbone: pX330-U6-Chimeric_BB-CBh-hSpCas9(D10A)
  Modifications to backbone: Mutation D10A was introduced into the Cas9 sequence to generate a Cas9 nickase mutant.
  Vector type: Mammalian Expression
Growth in bacteria
  Bacterial resistance: Ampicillin, 100 μg/mL
  Growth temperature: 37°C
  Growth strain: DH5alpha
  Copy number: High Copy
Gene/Insert
  Gene/Insert name: HUWE1 sgRNA2 (alt name: HUWE1 sgRNA2 "GCCGCGCGATCAACAGCCTC")
  Species: H. sapiens (human)
  Insert size (bp): 20
  GenBank ID: NM_031407.6
  Entrez Gene: HUWE1 (a.k.a. ARF-BP1, HECTH9, HSPC272, Ib772, LASU1, MRXST, MULE, URE-B1, UREB1)
  Promoter: U6
  Cloning method: Restriction Enzyme; 5′ cloning site BbsI (not destroyed); 3′ cloning site BbsI (not destroyed)
  Sequencing primers: 5′ CAAGGCTGTTAGAGAGATAATTGGA
Terms and licenses: Academic/Nonprofit Terms; Industry Terms: Not Available to Industry
How to cite: HUWE1-sgRNA-2 was a gift from Yihong Ye (Addgene plasmid # 86925 ; http://n2t.net/addgene:86925 ; RRID:Addgene_86925)
